>Addgene plasmid #204835 | pRK5 BMPS K319E-6xHis | addgene full sequence | sequence record 474134 | Addgene NGS Result
AAAGGGGGATGTGCTGCAAGGCGATTAAGTTGGGTAACGCCAGGGTTTTCCCAGTCACGACGTTGTAAAA
CGACGGCCAGTGCCAAGCTGTTAACAGCTTTTTGCAAAAGCCTAGGCCTCCAAAAAAGCCTCCTCACTAC
TTCTGGAATAGCTCAGAGGCCGAGGCGGCCTCGGCCTCTGCATAAATAAAAAAAATTAGTCAGCCATGGG
GCGGAGAATGGGCGGAACTGGGCGGAGTTAGGGGCGGGATGGGCGGAGTTAGGGGCGGGACTATGGTTGC
TGACTAATTGAGATGCATGCTTTGCATACTTCTGCCTGCTGGGGAGCCTGGGGACTTTCCACACCTGGTT
GCTGACTAATTGAGATGCATGCTTTGCATACTTCTGCCTGCTGGGGAGCCTGGGGACTTTCCACACCCTA
ACTGACACACATTCCACAGCTGGTTCTTTCCGCCTCAGAAGGTACCTAACCAAGTTCCTCTTTCAGAGGT
TATTTCAGGCCATGGTGCTGCGCCGAATTAATTCCCGATCCAGACATGATAAGATACATTGATGAGTTTG
GACAAACCACAACTAGAATGCAGTGAAAAAAATGCTTTATTTGTGAAATTTGTGATGCTATTGCTTTATT
TGTAACCATTATAAGCTGCAATAAACAAGTTGGGCCATGGCGGCCAAGCTGGGGATCCTTACTTACTTAG
CGGCCGCTTAGTGATGGTGGTGATGGTGGCTTCCGCCGCCCCCGAGGCCTGACAGAGTCTTGTTCCTAAT
GGGGAGGGGGATCTCCTCGTATGTGATCTTGATGAAAGGGAATTTCATGGGGAGGAACCAATATTCGAAA
TTGTAAAACAAGTAAAACTGTTCATGGACGATCACAGCATCAAAAATCTGCAGGAGACTCAGGAGGAACT
CCTTGGTGGGCAAATGTGGCTTGAAAGGGTAGTAGAAGCGTTTGATGGCCAAACCGAGCGTCTTATTCCC
GGTAGGACCGAACACTGAGGTTTCGTTGCCCAGGTAAGTGGGCTCGCCGGAATAAAGAAAGATCCTGGTG
TAATTGGTTTCAATATTTTTGAATTCGGCTCCGAACTCTGCCAGCTTATTAAAAGTTCTCAGGACAAATT
TGCTGCAATCATAACTGTCGAACCAAGTTTCAGCGCCCTTCTCAGGTGATGCCTTCACGTTCCATGTTTC
GTAGTATATGCCTGTCTCGTTGTCCTGCTTCACCCATTTGGCCATCTGGTTAAACATATTGCCGCTAATT
GTCGCGACCTGTACCAGGGTGCCATTCTCTTTCCAATGCACGTCGTCGATCCCTTCGAAGAAGCAGGCAG
CGCCCTGGTTACACCAGAATGGTGCATCCATCTCAGGTCTCAGATGTGGGAATGTGCAATTGCCCAGCTG
GAAGAGTTCATACCACTCCATGGTGTAATTCTTTCCTGTGAGGGTAGACCGGAAACCTATTGCGTCATGC
ATGATTTTCAGATGGCCAAGCAGGTCACCGTACTTGAACTCCCACACGGGGGCTTGCAATCTAAACACTT
CGATGTCATCGTCTCCCTCCATGACGGGTATGGGTGACCCAGTAGGGCAAAATGTGTACTTGGCCTGGCA
ATACGGGTCGGGCTTTGGTCTGAAGTCAAATCTCTTATAAGGAACTGGCCAGTGTCGGCGAGATGGGATG
CCTGAAACTCTGCTCCACCCAGGCACGACAGCCAGCCACAGGAGGGCGAGTGCCCAACACCAGGAGGCCC
GTCCTCTGGCGGCCCCGGCGCCCCGTCTCATCTCTGCTCCCTGTGCTGTGTCGACCTCCTGGGCCATGGT
GAATTCAATCGATAGAACCGAGGTGCAGTTGGACCTGGGAGTGGACACCTGTGGAGAGAAAGGCAAAGTG
GATGTTATTCTATAGTGTCACCTAAATCGTATGTGTATGATACATAAGGTTATGTATTAATTGTAGCCGC
GTTCTAACGAAGCCAAGGGGGTGGGCCTATAGACTCTATAGGCGGTACTTACGTCACTCTTGGCACGGGG
AATCCGCGTTCCAATGCACCGTTCCCGGCCGCGGAGGCTGGATCGGTCCCGGTGTCTTCTATGGAGGTCA
AAACAGCGTGGATGGCGTCTCCAGGCGATCTGACGGTTCACTAAACGAGCTCTGCTTATATAGACCTCCC
ACCGTACACGCCTACCGCCCATTTGCGTCAATGGGGCGGAGTTGTTACGACATTTTGGAAAGTCCCGTTG
ATTTTGGTGCCAAAACAAACTCCCATTGACGTCAATGGGGTGGAGACTTGGAAATCCCCGTGAGTCAAAC
CGCTATCCACGCCCATTGATGTACTGCCAAAACCGCATCACCATGGTAATAGCGATGACTAATACGTAGA
TGTACTGCCAAGTAGGAAAGTCCCATAAGGTCATGTACTGGGCATAATGCCAGGCGGGCCATTTACCGTC
ATTGACGTCAATAGGGGGCGTACTTGGCATATGATACACTTGATGTACTGCCAAGTGGGCAGTTTACCGT
AAATACTCCACCCATTGACGTCAATGGAAAGTCCCTATTGGCGTTACTATGGGAACATACGTCATTATTG
ACGTCAATGGGCGGGGGTCGTTGGGCGGTCAGCCAGGCGGGCCATTTACCGTAAGTTATGTAACGCGGAA
CTCCATATATGGGCTATGAACTAATGACCCCGTAATTGATTACTATTAATAACTAGTCAATAATCAATGT
CGGGCGAGCTCGAATTAATTCGTAATCATGTCATAGCTGTTTCCTGTGTGAAATTGTTATCCGCTCACAA
TTCCACACAACATACGAGCCGGAAGCATAAAGTGTAAAGCCTGGGGTGCCTAATGAGTGAGCTAACTCAC
ATTAATTGCGTTGCGCTCACTGCCCGCTTTCCAGTCGGGAAACCTGTCGTGCCAGCTGCATTAATGAATC
GGCCAACGCGCGGGGAGAGGCGGTTTGCGTATTGGGCGCTCTTCCGCTTCCTCGCTCACTGACTCGCTGC
GCTCGGTCGTTCGGCTGCGGCGAGCGGTATCAGCTCACTCAAAGGCGGTAATACGGTTATCCACAGAATC
AGGGGATAACGCAGGAAAGAACATGTGAGCAAAAGGCCAGCAAAAGGCCAGGAACCGTAAAAAGGCCGCG
TTGCTGGCGTTTTTCCATAGGCTCCGCCCCCCTGACGAGCATCACAAAAATCGACGCTCAAGTCAGAGGT
GGCGAAACCCGACAGGACTATAAAGATACCAGGCGTTTCCCCCTGGAAGCTCCCTCGTGCGCTCTCCTGT
TCCGACCCTGCCGCTTACCGGATACCTGTCCGCCTTTCTCCCTTCGGGAAGCGTGGCGCTTTCTCATAGC
TCACGCTGTAGGTATCTCAGTTCGGTGTAGGTCGTTCGCTCCAAGCTGGGCTGTGTGCACGAACCCCCCG
TTCAGCCCGACCGCTGCGCCTTATCCGGTAACTATCGTCTTGAGTCCAACCCGGTAAGACACGACTTATC
GCCACTGGCAGCAGCCACTGGTAACAGGATTAGCAGAGCGAGGTATGTAGGCGGTGCTACAGAGTTCTTG
AAGTGGTGGCCTAACTACGGCTACACTAGAAGAACAGTATTTGGTATCTGCGCTCTGCTGAAGCCAGTTA
CCTTCGGAAAAAGAGTTGGTAGCTCTTGATCCGGCAAACAAACCACCGCTGGTAGCGGTGGTTTTTTTGT
TTGCAAGCAGCAGATTACGCGCAGAAAAAAAGGATCTCAAGAAGATCCTTTGATCTTTTCTACGGGGTCT
GACGCTCAGTGGAACGAAAACTCACGTTAAGGGATTTTGGTCATGAGATTATCAAAAAGGATCTTCACCT
AGATCCTTTTAAATTAAAAATGAAGTTTTAAATCAATCTAAAGTATATATGAGTAAACTTGGTCTGACAG
TTACCAATGCTTAATCAGTGAGGCACCTATCTCAGCGATCTGTCTATTTCGTTCATCCATAGTTGCCTGA
CTCCCCGTCGTGTAGATAACTACGATACGGGAGGGCTTACCATCTGGCCCCAGTGCTGCAATGATACCGC
GAGACCCACGCTCACCGGCTCCAGATTTATCAGCAATAAACCAGCCAGCCGGAAGGGCCGAGCGCAGAAG
TGGTCCTGCAACTTTATCCGCCTCCATCCAGTCTATTAATTGTTGCCGGGAAGCTAGAGTAAGTAGTTCG
CCAGTTAATAGTTTGCGCAACGTTGTTGCCATTGCTACAGGCATCGTGGTGTCACGCTCGTCGTTTGGTA
TGGCTTCATTCAGCTCCGGTTCCCAACGATCAAGGCGAGTTACATGATCCCCCATGTTGTGCAAAAAAGC
GGTTAGCTCCTTCGGTCCTCCGATCGTTGTCAGAAGTAAGTTGGCCGCAGTGTTATCACTCATGGTTATG
GCAGCACTGCATAATTCTCTTACTGTCATGCCATCCGTAAGATGCTTTTCTGTGACTGGTGAGTACTCAA
CCAAGTCATTCTGAGAATAGTGTATGCGGCGACCGAGTTGCTCTTGCCCGGCGTCAATACGGGATAATAC
CGCGCCACATAGCAGAACTTTAAAAGTGCTCATCATTGGAAAACGTTCTTCGGGGCGAAAACTCTCAAGG
ATCTTACCGCTGTTGAGATCCAGTTCGATGTAACCCACTCGTGCACCCAACTGATCTTCAGCATCTTTTA
CTTTCACCAGCGTTTCTGGGTGAGCAAAAACAGGAAGGCAAAATGCCGCAAAAAAGGGAATAAGGGCGAC
ACGGAAATGTTGAATACTCATACTCTTCCTTTTTCAATATTATTGAAGCATTTATCAGGGTTATTGTCTC
ATGAGCGGATACATATTTGAATGTATTTAGAAAAATAAACAAATAGGGGTTCCGCGCACATTTCCCCGAA
AAGTGCCACCTGACGTCTAAGAAACCATTATTATCATGACATTAACCTATAAAAATAGGCGTATCACGAG
GCCCTTTCGTCTCGCGCGTTTCGGTGATGACGGTGAAAACCTCTGACACATGCAGCTCCCGGAGACGGTC
ACAGCTTGTCTGTAAGCGGATGCCGGGAGCAGACAAGCCCGTCAGGGCGCGTCAGCGGGTGTTGGCGGGT
GTCGGGGCTGGCTTAACTATGCGGCATCAGAGCAGATTGTACTGAGAGTGCACCATAAAATTGTAAACGT
TAATATTTTGTTAAAATTCGCGTTAAATTTTTGTTAAATCAGCTCATTTTTTAACCAATAGGCCGAAATC
GGCAAAATCCCTTATAAATCAAAAGAATAGCCCGAGATAGGGT
[37 nt withheld, positions 5294-5330]
AAAGAACGTGGACTCCAACGTCAAAGG
[141 nt withheld, positions 5358-5498]
G
[142 nt withheld, positions 5500-5641]
TATGCGGTGTGAAATACCGCACAGATGCGTAAGGAGAAAATACCGCATCAGGCGCCATTCGCCATTCAGG
CTGCGCAACTGTTGGGAAGGGCGATCGGTGCGGGCCTCTTCGCTATTACGCCAGCTGGCG
Features (pLannotate 1.2.2; 20 found; start..end, strand, type, name):
    101..458     -  promoter       SV40 promoter: SV40 enhancer and early promoter
    527..661     -  polyA_signal   SV40 poly(A) signal: SV40 polyadenylation signal
    744..1817    -  CDS            CLN5: CLN5_HUMAN - Experimental evidence at protein level: Swiss-Prot protein existence level 1. Plays a role in influencing the retrograde trafficking of lysosomal sorting receptors SORT1 and IGF2R from the endosomes to the trans-Golgi network by controlling the recruitment of retromer complex to the endosomal membrane. Regulates the localization and activation of RAB7A which is required to recruit the retromer complex to the endosomal membrane (PubMed:22431521). From Homo sapiens (Human).
   1858..1895    -  CDS            IgH signal sequence (fragment): signal sequence from the mouse immunoglobulin heavy chain variable region
   1899..1917    -  promoter       SP6 promoter: promoter for bacteriophage SP6 RNA polymerase
   1969..2012    -  intron         CMV intron (fragment): modified intron A from human cytomegalovirus
   2148..2351    -  promoter       CMV promoter: human cytomegalovirus (CMV) immediate early promoter
   2352..2731    -  enhancer       CMV enhancer: human cytomegalovirus immediate early enhancer
   2784..2800    -  protein_bind   lac operator: The lac repressor binds to the lac operator to inhibit transcription in E. coli. This inhibition can be relieved by adding lactose or isopropyl-β-D-thiogalactopyranoside (IPTG). lac repressor encoded by lacI
   2808..2838    -  promoter       lac promoter: promoter for the E. coli lac operon
   2853..2874    -  protein_bind   CAP binding site: CAP binding activates transcription in the presence of cAMP. E. coli catabolite activator protein
   2887..2979    -  CDS            lacI (fragment): lac repressor; lacI; The lac repressor binds to the lac operator to inhibit transcription in E. coli. This inhibition can be relieved by adding lactose or isopropyl-β-D-thiogalactopyranoside (IPTG).
   3162..3750    -  rep_origin     ori: high-copy-number ColE1/pMB1/pBR322/pUC origin of replication
   3921..4781    -  CDS            AmpR: β-lactamase; bla; confers resistance to ampicillin, carbenicillin, and related antibiotics
   4782..4886    -  promoter       AmpR promoter: bla
   4981..5016    +  CDS            rop (fragment): Rop protein, which maintains plasmids at low copy number; rop
   5118..5167    +  misc_feature   bom (fragment): basis of mobility region from pBR322
   5243..5623    -  rep_origin     M13 ori (sequence partly withheld): M13 bacteriophage origin of replication; arrow indicates direction of (+) strand synthesis
   5642..5693    +  misc_feature   bom (fragment): basis of mobility region from pBR322
   5699..82      -  CDS            lacZα (fragment) (across the origin): LacZα fragment of β-galactosidase; lacZ fragment
