>Addgene plasmid #204835 | pRK5 BMPS K319E-6xHis Sequencing Result | analyzer sequence | sequence record 454617
AAATGTCGTAACAACTCCGCCCCATTGACGCAAATGGGCGGTAGGCGTGTACGGTGGGAGGTCTATATAA
GCAGAGCTCGTTTAGTGAACCGTCAGATCGCCTGGAGACGCCATCCACGCTGTTTTGACCTCCATAGAAG
ACACCGGGACCGATCCAGCCTCCGCGGCCGGGAACGGTGCATTGGAACGCGGATTCCCCGTGCCAAGAGT
GACGTAAGTACCGCCTATAGAGTCTATAGGCCCACCCCCTTGGCTTCGTTAGAACGCGGCTACAATTAAT
ACATAACCTTATGTATCATACACATACGATTTAGGTGACACTATAGAATAACATCCACTTTGCCTTTCTC
TCCACAGGTGTCCACTCCCAGGTCCAACTGCACCTCGGTTCTATCGATTGAATTCACCATGGCCCAGGAA
GTGGATACCGCTCAGGGCGCCGAAATGCGCAGGGGGGCAGGGGCTGCTAGGGGTAGGGCTTCTTGGTGTT
GGGCGCTCGCACTGTTGTGGTTAGCTGTGGTCCCCGGCTGGAGCAGAGTCTCTGGAATTCCATCCCGAAG
GCATTGGCCAGTGCCCTATAAGCGGTTTGATTTTAGGCCAAAGCCGGACCCCTATTGTCAGGCGAAGTAT
ACTTTTTGTCCTACGGGCAGTCCAATCCCTGTGATGGAGGGGGATGATGACATCGAAGTGTTTAGGCTGC
AAGCTCCTGTCTGGGAGTTTAAATATGGCGATCTTTTGGGGCACCTGAAGATTATGCATGACGCCATCGG
ATTTCGCTCTACTCTGACGGGGAAGAATTACACTATGGAGTGGTACGAACTCTTTCAGCTCGGGAATTGT
ACATTTCCTCACTTAAGACCTGAGATGGATGCACCTTTTTGGTGCAACCAGGGGGCTGCTTGCTTTTTCG
AGGGAATTGATGATGTGCACTGGAAGGAGAACGGCACGTTGGTGCAGGTTGCTACCATTTCTGGTAACAT
GTTTAACCAAATGGCCAAATGGGTAAAGCAAGACAACGAAACTGGCATCTATTACGAAACTTGGAACGTG
AAAGCATCTCCTGAGAAAGGCGCGGAAACTTGGTTTGACTCCTACGATTGTTCAAAGTTTGTGCTGAGAA
CCTTCAACAAGTTAGCAGAATTCGGGGCAGAGTTTAAGAACATTGAGACAAATTACACTCGTATTTTCTT
GTATTCCGGGGAGCCAACATATCTTGGAAACGAGACATCAGTGTTTGGCCCAACTGGCAATAAGACACTG
GGGTTGGCAATAAAAAGGTTCTATTATCCATTTAAGCCACACTTACCGACAAAGGAGTTCTTGCTCAGCC
TCTTGCAAATATTCGACGCAGTAATCGTGCATGAGCAATTCTATCTCTTTTATAACTTTGAGTACTGGTT
CCTCCCAATGAAGTTTCCATTCATCAAGATAACCTACGAGGAAATACCCTTGCCTATTCGAAATAAGACA
CTTAGCGGACTTGGAGGCGGCGGCAGTCATCACCACCATCACCATTAGGTGGCCGCTAAGTAAGTAAGGA
TCCCCAGCTTGGCCGCCATGGCCCAACTTGTTTATTGCAGCTTATAATGGTTACAAATAAAGCAATAGCA
TCACAAATTTCACAAATAAAGCATTTTTTTCACTGCATTCTAGTTGTGGTTTGTCCAAACTCATCAATGT
ATCTTATCATGTCTGGATCGGGAATTAATTCGGCGCAGCACCATGGCCTGAAATAACCTCTGAAAGAGGA
ACTTGGTTAGGTACCTTCTGAGGCGGAAAGAACCAGCTGTGGAATGTGTGTCAGTTAGGGTGTGGAAAGT
CCCCAGGCTCCCCAGCAGGCAGAAGTATGCAAAGCATGCATCTCAATTAGTCAGCAACCAGGTGTGGAAA
GTCCCCAGGCTCCCCAGCAGGCAGAAGTATGCAAAGCATGCATCTCAATTAGTCAGCAACCATAGTCCCG
CCCCTAACTCCGCCCATCCCGCCCCTAACTCCGCCCAGTTCCGCCCATTCTCCGCCCCATGGCTGACTAA
TTTTTTTTATTTATGCAGAGGCCGAGGCCGCCTCGGCCTCTGAGCTATTCCAGAAGTAGTGAGGAGGCTT
TTTTGGAGGCCTAGGCTTTTGCAAAAAGCTGTTAACAGCTTGGCACTGGCCGTCGTTTTACAACGTCGTG
ACTGGGAAAACCCTGGCGTTACCCAACTTAATCGCCTTGCAGCACATCCCCCTTTCGCCAGCTGGCGTAA
TAGCGAAGAGGCCCGCACCGATCGCCCTTCCCAACAGTTGCGCAGCCTGAATGGCGAATGGCGCCTGATG
CGGTATTTTCTCCTTACGCATCTGTGCGGTATTTCACACCGCATA
[142 nt withheld, positions 2356-2497]
C
[141 nt withheld, positions 2499-2639]
CCTTTGACGTTGGAGTCCACGTTCTTT
[37 nt withheld, positions 2667-2703]
ACCCTATCTCGGGCTATTCTTTTGATTTATAAGGGATTTTGCCGATTTCGGCCTATTGGTTAAAAAATGA
GCTGATTTAACAAAAATTTAACGCGAATTTTAACAAAATATTAACGTTTACAATTTTATGGTGCACTCTC
AGTACAATCTGCTCTGATGCCGCATAGTTAAGCCAGCCCCGACACCCGCCAACACCCGCTGACGCGCCCT
GACGGGCTTGTCTGCTCCCGGCATCCGCTTACAGACAAGCTGTGACCGTCTCCGGGAGCTGCATGTGTCA
GAGGTTTTCACCGTCATCACCGAAACGCGCGAGACGAAAGGGCCTCGTGATACGCCTATTTTTATAGGTT
AATGTCATGATAATAATGGTTTCTTAGACGTCAGGTGGCACTTTTCGGGGAAATGTGCGCGGAACCCCTA
TTTGTTTATTTTTCTAAATACATTCAAATATGTATCCGCTCATGAGACAATAACCCTGATAAATGCTTCA
ATAATATTGAAAAAGGAAGAGTATGAGTATTCAACATTTCCGTGTCGCCCTTATTCCCTTTTTTGCGGCA
TTTTGCCTTCCTGTTTTTGCTCACCCAGAAACGCTGGTGAAAGTAAAAGATGCTGAAGATCAGTTGGGTG
CACGAGTGGGTTACATCGAACTGGATCTCAACAGCGGTAAGATCCTTGAGAGTTTTCGCCCCGAAGAACG
TTTTCCAATGATGAGCACTTTTAAAGTTCTGCTATGTGGCGCGGTATTATCCCGTATTGACGCCGGGCAA
GAGCAACTCGGTCGCCGCATACACTATTCTCAGAATGACTTGGTTGAGTACTCACCAGTCACAGAAAAGC
ATCTTACGGATGGCATGACAGTAAGAGAATTATGCAGTGCTGCCATAACCATGAGTGATAACACTGCGGC
CAACTTACTTCTGACAACGATCGGAGGACCGAAGGAGCTAACCGCTTTTTTGCACAACATGGGGGATCAT
GTAACTCGCCTTGATCGTTGGGAACCGGAGCTGAATGAAGCCATACCAAACGACGAGCGTGACACCACGA
TGCCTGTAGCAATGGCAACAACGTTGCGCAAACTATTAACTGGCGAACTACTTACTCTAGCTTCCCGGCA
ACAATTAATAGACTGGATGGAGGCGGATAAAGTTGCAGGACCACTTCTGCGCTCGGCCCTTCCGGCTGGC
TGGTTTATTGCTGATAAATCTGGAGCCGGTGAGCGTGGGTCTCGCGGTATCATTGCAGCACTGGGGCCAG
ATGGTAAGCCCTCCCGTATCGTAGTTATCTACACGACGGGGAGTCAGGCAACTATGGATGAACGAAATAG
ACAGATCGCTGAGATAGGTGCCTCACTGATTAAGCATTGGTAACTGTCAGACCAAGTTTACTCATATATA
CTTTAGATTGATTTAAAACTTCATTTTTAATTTAAAAGGATCTAGGTGAAGATCCTTTTTGATAATCTCA
TGACCAAAATCCCTTAACGTGAGTTTTCGTTCCACTGAGCGTCAGACCCCGTAGAAAAGATCAAAGGATC
TTCTTGAGATCCTTTTTTTCTGCGCGTAATCTGCTGCTTGCAAACAAAAAAACCACCGCTACCAGCGGTG
GTTTGTTTGCCGGATCAAGAGCTACCAACTCTTTTTCCGAAGGTAACTGGCTTCAGCAGAGCGCAGATAC
CAAATACTGTTCTTCTAGTGTAGCCGTAGTTAGGCCACCACTTCAAGAACTCTGTAGCACCGCCTACATA
CCTCGCTCTGCTAATCCTGTTACCAGTGGCTGCTGCCAGTGGCGATAAGTCGTGTCTTACCGGGTTGGAC
TCAAGACGATAGTTACCGGATAAGGCGCAGCGGTCGGGCTGAACGGGGGGTTCGTGCACACAGCCCAGCT
TGGAGCGAACGACCTACACCGAACTGAGATACCTACAGCGTGAGCTATGAGAAAGCGCCACGCTTCCCGA
AGGGAGAAAGGCGGACAGGTATCCGGTAAGCGGCAGGGTCGGAACAGGAGAGCGCACGAGGGAGCTTCCA
GGGGGAAACGCCTGGTATCTTTATAGTCCTGTCGGGTTTCGCCACCTCTGACTTGAGCGTCGATTTTTGT
GATGCTCGTCAGGGGGGCGGAGCCTATGGAAAAACGCCAGCAACGCGGCCTTTTTACGGTTCCTGGCCTT
TTGCTGGCCTTTTGCTCACATGTTCTTTCCTGCGTTATCCCCTGATTCTGTGGATAACCGTATTACCGCC
TTTGAGTGAGCTGATACCGCTCGCCGCAGCCGAACGACCGAGCGCAGCGAGTCAGTGAGCGAGGAAGCGG
AAGAGCGCCCAATACGCAAACCGCCTCTCCCCGCGCGTTGGCCGATTCATTAATGCAGCTGGCACGACAG
GTTTCCCGACTGGAAAGCGGGCAGTGAGCGCAACGCAATTAATGTGAGTTAGCTCACTCATTAGGCACCC
CAGGCTTTACACTTTATGCTTCCGGCTCGTATGTTGTGTGGAATTGTGAGCGGATAACAATTTCACACAG
GAAACAGCTATGACATGATTACGAATTAATTCGAGCTCGCCCGACATTGATTATTGACTAGTTATTAATA
GTAATCAATTACGGGGTCATTAGTTCATAGCCCATATATGGAGTTCCGCGTTACATAACTTACGGTAAAT
GGCCCGCCTGGCTGACCGCCCAACGACCCCCGCCCATTGACGTCAATAATGACGTATGTTCCCATAGTAA
CGCCAATAGGGACTTTCCATTGACGTCAATGGGTGGAGTATTTACGGTAAACTGCCCACTTGGCAGTACA
TCAAGTGTATCATATGCCAAGTACGCCCCCTATTGACGTCAATGACGGTAAATGGCCCGCCTGGCATTAT
GCCCAGTACATGACCTTATGGGACTTTCCTACTTGGCAGTACATCTACGTATTAGTCATCGCTATTACCA
TGGTGATGCGGTTTTGGCAGTACATCAATGGGCGTGGATAGCGGTTTGACTCACGGGGATTTCCAAGTCT
CCACCCCATTGACGTCAATGGGAGTTTGTTTTGGCACCAAAATCAACGGGACTTTCCA
Features (pLannotate 1.2.2; 20 found; start..end, strand, type, name):
    214..257     +  intron         CMV intron (fragment): modified intron A from human cytomegalovirus
    309..327     +  promoter       SP6 promoter: promoter for bacteriophage SP6 RNA polymerase
    331..368     +  CDS            IgH signal sequence (fragment): signal sequence from the mouse immunoglobulin heavy chain variable region
    409..1482    +  CDS            CLN5: CLN5_HUMAN - Experimental evidence at protein level: Swiss-Prot protein existence level 1. Plays a role in influencing the retrograde trafficking of lysosomal sorting receptors SORT1 and IGF2R from the endosomes to the trans-Golgi network by controlling the recruitment of retromer complex to the endosomal membrane. Regulates the localization and activation of RAB7A which is required to recruit the retromer complex to the endosomal membrane (PubMed:22431521). From Homo sapiens (Human).
   1565..1699    +  polyA_signal   SV40 poly(A) signal: SV40 polyadenylation signal
   1768..2125    +  promoter       SV40 promoter: SV40 enhancer and early promoter
   2144..2298    +  CDS            lacZα (fragment): LacZα fragment of β-galactosidase; lacZ fragment
   2304..2355    -  misc_feature   bom (fragment): basis of mobility region from pBR322
   2374..2754    +  rep_origin     M13 ori (sequence partly withheld): M13 bacteriophage origin of replication; arrow indicates direction of (+) strand synthesis
   2830..2879    -  misc_feature   bom (fragment): basis of mobility region from pBR322
   2981..3016    -  CDS            rop (fragment): Rop protein, which maintains plasmids at low copy number; rop
   3111..3215    +  promoter       AmpR promoter: bla
   3216..4076    +  CDS            AmpR: β-lactamase; bla; confers resistance to ampicillin, carbenicillin, and related antibiotics
   4247..4835    +  rep_origin     ori: high-copy-number ColE1/pMB1/pBR322/pUC origin of replication
   5018..5110    +  CDS            lacI (fragment): lac repressor; lacI; The lac repressor binds to the lac operator to inhibit transcription in E. coli. This inhibition can be relieved by adding lactose or isopropyl-β-D-thiogalactopyranoside (IPTG).
   5123..5144    +  protein_bind   CAP binding site: CAP binding activates transcription in the presence of cAMP. E. coli catabolite activator protein
   5159..5189    +  promoter       lac promoter: promoter for the E. coli lac operon
   5197..5213    +  protein_bind   lac operator: The lac repressor binds to the lac operator to inhibit transcription in E. coli. This inhibition can be relieved by adding lactose or isopropyl-β-D-thiogalactopyranoside (IPTG). lac repressor encoded by lacI
   5266..5645    +  enhancer       CMV enhancer: human cytomegalovirus immediate early enhancer
   5646..78      +  promoter       CMV promoter (across the origin): human cytomegalovirus (CMV) immediate early promoter
