[The description below was written by a language model from this plasmid's Addgene catalogue record and pLannotate feature annotations shown in this document.]
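Description:
pRK5 BMPS K319E-6xHis is a mammalian expression plasmid built on the pRK5 backbone for producing a recombinant point mutant of human CLN5, the lysosomal protein that the depositors call bis(monoacylglycero)phosphate synthase (BMPS). It is propagated in E. coli as a high-copy plasmid through a ColE1/pUC-type origin and selected with ampicillin via the β-lactamase gene. An M13 phage origin and remnants of lac, rop and bom sequences are carried over from the backbone's cloning-vector ancestry. The catalogue lists a total size of about 6 kb, while both sequence records are 5,771 nt. They describe the same circle in opposite orientations with identical features.

The expression cassette consists of the CMV immediate-early enhancer and promoter, a fragment of a CMV intron, and an SP6 phage promoter that could serve for in vitro transcription. The CLN5 coding sequence follows and is terminated by an SV40 polyadenylation signal. The insert was placed between EcoRI and NotI sites, carries the K319E substitution and, according to the catalogue, ends in a C-terminal 6xHis tag for detection and metal-affinity purification; the tag itself is not annotated in the feature tables. A short fragment matching a mouse immunoglobulin heavy chain signal sequence is annotated just upstream of CLN5, but the record does not say whether it is part of the expressed protein. An SV40 enhancer/early promoter region sits downstream of the cassette, and no mammalian selection marker is annotated, which fits transient transfection. The stated purpose is mammalian expression of recombinant BMPS K319E. The record does not state the functional effect of the mutation.
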