Addgene plasmid #204835: pRK5 BMPS K319E-6xHis
Purpose: Mammalian expression of recombinant BMPS K319E
Depositing lab: Monther Abu-Remaileh. Depositing organization: Stanford University. Publication: The Batten disease gene product CLN5 is the lysosomal bis(monoacylglycero)phosphate synthase. Medoh UN, Hims A, Chen JY, Ghoochani A, Nyame K, Dong W, Abu-Remaileh M. Science. 2023 Sep 15;381(6663):1182-1189. doi: 10.1126/science.adg9288. PubMed 37708259.
Backbone
  Vector backbone: pRK5
  Backbone size w/o insert (bp): 4800
  Total vector size (bp): 6000
  Vector type: Mammalian Expression
Growth in bacteria
  Bacterial resistance: Ampicillin, 100 μg/mL
  Growth temperature: 37°C
  Growth strain: DH5alpha
  Copy number: High Copy
Gene/Insert
  Gene/Insert name: CLN5 (alt name: BMPS)
  Species: H. sapiens (human)
  Insert size (bp): 1200
  Mutation: K319E
  Entrez Gene: CLN5
  Promoter: CMV
  Tag / fusion protein: 6xHis (C terminal on insert)
  Cloning method: Restriction Enzyme; 5′ cloning site EcoR1 (not destroyed); 3′ cloning site Not1 (not destroyed)
  Sequencing primers: 5′ TCCCAGGTCCAACTGCACCTCGG
Terms and licenses: Academic/Nonprofit Terms; Industry Terms: Not Available to Industry
How to cite: pRK5 BMPS K319E-6xHis was a gift from Monther Abu-Remaileh (Addgene plasmid # 204835 ; http://n2t.net/addgene:204835 ; RRID:Addgene_204835)
