>Addgene plasmid #204835 | pRK5 BMPS K319E-6xHis | depositor partial sequence | sequence record 398187 | pRK5 BMPS K319E-6xHis sequence 1193 bps
TCCCAGGTCCAACTGCACCTCGGTTCTATCGATTGAATTCACCATGGCCCAGGAGGTCGACACAGCACAG
GGAGCAGAGATGAGACGGGGCGCCGGGGCCGCCAGAGGACGGGCCTCCTGGTGTTGGGCACTCGCCCTCC
TGTGGCTGGCTGTCGTGCCTGGGTGGAGCAGAGTTTCAGGCATCCCATCTCGCCGACACTGGCCAGTTCC
TTATAAGAGATTTGACTTCAGACCAAAGCCCGACCCGTATTGCCAGGCCAAGTACACATTTTGCCCTACT
GGGTCACCCATACCCGTCATGGAGGGAGACGATGACATCGAAGTGTTTAGATTGCAAGCCCCCGTGTGGG
AGTTCAAGTACGGTGACCTGCTTGGCCATCTGAAAATCATGCATGACGCAATAGGTTTCCGGTCTACCCT
CACAGGAAAGAATTACACCATGGAGTGGTATGAACTCTTCCAGCTGGGCAATTGCACATTCCCACATCTG
AGACCTGAGATGGATGCACCATTCTGGTGTAACCAGGGCGCTGCCTGCTTCTTCGAAGGGATCGACGACG
TGCATTGGAAAGAGAATGGCACCCTGGTACAGGTCGCGACAATTAGCGGCAATATGTTTAACCAGATGGC
CAAATGGGTGAAGCAGGACAACGAGACAGGCATATACTACGAAACATGGAACGTGAAGGCATCACCTGAG
AAGGGCGCTGAAACTTGGTTCGACAGTTATGATTGCAGCAAATTTGTCCTGAGAACTTTTAATAAGCTGG
CAGAGTTCGGAGCCGAATTCAAAAATATTGAAACCAATTACACCAGGATCTTTCTTTATTCCGGCGAGCC
CACTTACCTGGGCAACGAAACCTCAGTGTTCGGTCCTACCGGGAATAAGACGCTCGGTTTGGCCATCAAA
CGCTTCTACTACCCTTTCAAGCCACATTTGCCCACCAAGGAGTTCCTCCTGAGTCTCCTGCAGATTTTTG
ATGCTGTGATCGTCCATGAACAGTTTTACTTGTTTTACAATTTCGAATATTGGTTCCTCCCCATGAAATT
CCCTTTCATCAAGATCACATACGAGGAGATCCCCCTCCCCATTAGGAACAAGACTCTGTCAGGCCTCGGG
GGCGGCGGAAGCCACCATCACCACCATCACTAAGCGGCCGCTAAGTAAGTAAGGATCCCCAGCTTGGCCG
CCA
